Addgene plasmid #167268: pET51b-His-TEV-HOB_(HaloTag7_oligo_binder)
Purpose: Overexpression of the HaloTag7 variant HOB (halo-based oligonucleotide binder) in E. coli
Depositing lab: Kai Johnsson. Depositing organization: Max Planck Institute for Medical Research. Publication: Kinetic and Structural Characterization of the Self-Labeling Protein Tags HaloTag7, SNAP-tag, and CLIP-tag. Wilhelm J, Kuhn S, Tarnawski M, Gotthard G, Tunnermann J, Tanzer T, Karpenko J, Mertes N, Xue L, Uhrig U, Reinstein J, Hiblot J, Johnsson K. Biochemistry. 2021 Aug 24;60(33):2560-2575. doi: 10.1021/acs.biochem.1c00258. Epub 2021 Aug 2. PubMed 34339177.
Backbone
  Vector backbone: pET51b(+)
  Backbone manufacturer: Novagen
  Vector type: Bacterial Expression
Growth in bacteria
  Bacterial resistance: Ampicillin, 100 μg/mL
  Growth temperature: 37°C
  Growth strain: DH5alpha
  Copy number: Low Copy
Gene/Insert
  Gene/Insert name: HOB
  Species: Synthetic
  Insert size (bp): 933
  Promoter: T7
  Tag / fusion protein: His x10 (N terminal on insert)
  Cloning method: Gibson Cloning
Terms and licenses: Academic/Nonprofit Terms; Industry Terms: Not Available to Industry
Depositor comments: Please visit https://www.biorxiv.org/content/10.1101/2021.04.13.439540v1 for bioRxiv preprint.
How to cite: pET51b-His-TEV-HOB_(HaloTag7_oligo_binder) was a gift from Kai Johnsson (Addgene plasmid # 167268 ; http://n2t.net/addgene:167268 ; RRID:Addgene_167268)
