[The description below was written by a language model from this plasmid's Addgene catalogue record and pLannotate feature annotations shown in this document.]
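Description:
pET51b-His-TEV-HOB_(HaloTag7_oligo_binder) is a bacterial expression plasmid of about 6 kb, built on the Novagen pET51b(+) backbone for overproduction of a HaloTag7 variant in E. coli. It replicates from a pBR322-type ColE1 origin accompanied by the bom region and the rop gene. Rop holds copy number down, consistent with the low-copy designation in the record. Selection is by ampicillin through the bla gene and its own promoter. An f1 origin is also present, along with short remnants of the tetracycline resistance gene that are backbone leftovers rather than a functional marker.

The payload is HOB (halo-based oligonucleotide binder), a synthetic 933 bp insert introduced by Gibson cloning. The annotation software matches its core to the haloalkane dehalogenase DhaA, the bacterial enzyme from which HaloTag was engineered. The record does not state which changes distinguish HOB from HaloTag7. The coding region carries an N-terminal 10x His tag for metal-affinity purification. The tag is listed in the catalogue but not picked up as a separate feature, and presumably lies between the ribosome binding site and the annotated TEV protease site, which allows its removal after purification.

Expression is driven by a T7 promoter with an adjacent lac operator and the T7 gene 10 ribosome binding site, and is closed by the T7 terminator. The plasmid-borne lacI supplies repressor, so transcription stays off until IPTG is added in a host that provides T7 RNA polymerase. A small fragment annotated as SET1 just upstream of the terminator is probably an incidental match. The construct was deposited in connection with kinetic and structural characterisation of self-labeling protein tags, for which it yields purified recombinant HOB.
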