Features (pLannotate 1.2.2; 19 found; start..end, strand, type, name):
     12..467     +  rep_origin     f1 ori (sequence partly withheld): f1 bacteriophage origin of replication; arrow indicates direction of (+) strand synthesis
    582..1442    -  CDS            AmpR: β-lactamase; bla; confers resistance to ampicillin, carbenicillin, and related antibiotics
   1443..1535    -  promoter       AmpR promoter: bla
   1616..2204    +  rep_origin     ori: high-copy-number ColE1/pMB1/pBR322/pUC origin of replication
   2390..2529    -  misc_feature   bom: basis of mobility region from pBR322
   2631..2822    -  CDS            rop: Rop protein, which maintains plasmids at low copy number; rop
   2839..3219    +  CDS            YPB1_ECOLX: Protein predicted: Swiss-Prot protein existence level 4. From Escherichia coli.
   3281..3345    -  CDS            TcR (fragment): tetracycline efflux protein; tet; confers resistance to tetracycline
   3360..3381    -  protein_bind   CAP binding site: CAP binding activates transcription in the presence of cAMP. E. coli catabolite activator protein
   3394..4476    -  CDS            lacI: lac repressor; lacI; The lac repressor binds to the lac operator to inhibit transcription in E. coli. This inhibition can be relieved by adding lactose or isopropyl-β-D-thiogalactopyranoside (IPTG).
   4477..4554    -  promoter       lacI promoter: lacI
   4562..4841    -  CDS            TcR (fragment): tetracycline efflux protein; tet; confers resistance to tetracycline
   4867..4885    +  promoter       T7 promoter: promoter for bacteriophage T7 RNA polymerase
   4886..4910    +  protein_bind   lac operator: The lac repressor binds to the lac operator to inhibit transcription in E. coli. This inhibition can be relieved by adding lactose or isopropyl-β-D-thiogalactopyranoside (IPTG). lac repressor encoded by lacI
   4925..4947    +  RBS            RBS: efficient ribosome binding site from bacteriophage T7 gene 10 (Olins and Rangwala, 1989)
   4987..5007    +  CDS            TEV site: tobacco etch virus (TEV) protease recognition and cleavage site
   5008..5877    +  CDS            dhaA: DHAA_PSEPV - Experimental evidence at protein level: Swiss-Prot protein existence level 1. Catalyzes hydrolytic cleavage of carbon-halogen bonds in halogenated aliphatic compounds, leading to the formation of the corresponding primary alcohols, halide ions and protons. Has a broad substrate specificity, as it is able to dehalogenate mono- and di- chlorinated and brominated alkanes (up to at least C10), and the two isomers of 1,3-dichloropropene to 3-chloroallyl alcohol; the highest activity was found with 1,2-dibromoethane, while no activity was observed with the analog 1,2-dichloroethane. Fro
   5901..5918    +  CDS            SET1 (fragment): solubility-enhancement tag derived from T7 phage gene 10B
   5926..5973    +  terminator     T7 terminator: transcription terminator for bacteriophage T7 RNA polymerase
>Addgene plasmid #167268 | pET51b-His-TEV-HOB_(HaloTag7_oligo_binder) | addgene full sequence | sequence record 330270 | Addgene NGS Result
TGGCGAATGGG
[124 nt withheld, positions 12-135]
C
[91 nt withheld, positions 137-227]
A
[49 nt withheld, positions 229-277]
CCTTTGACGTTGGAGTCCACGTTCTTT
[37 nt withheld, positions 305-341]
ACCCTATCTCGGTCTATTCTTTTGATTTATAAGGGATTTTGCCGATTTCGGCCTATTGGTTAAAAAATGA
GCTGATTTAACAAAAATTTAACGCGAATTTTAACAAAATATTAACGTTTACAATTTCTGGCGGCACGATG
GCATGAGATTATCAAAAAGGATCTTCACCTAGATCCTTTTAAATTAAAAATGAAGTTTTAAATCAATCTA
AAGTATATATGAGTAAACTTGGTCTGACAGTTACCAATGCTTAATCAGTGAGGCACCTATCTCAGCGATC
TGTCTATTTCGTTCATCCATAGTTGCCTGACTCCCCGTCGTGTAGATAACTACGATACGGGAGGGCTTAC
CATCTGGCCCCAGTGCTGCAATGATACCGCGAGACCCACGCTCACCGGCTCCAGATTTATCAGCAATAAA
CCAGCCAGCCGGAAGGGCCGAGCGCAGAAGTGGTCCTGCAACTTTATCCGCCTCCATCCAGTCTATTAAT
TGTTGCCGGGAAGCTAGAGTAAGTAGTTCGCCAGTTAATAGTTTGCGCAACGTTGTTGCCATTGCTACAG
GCATCGTGGTGTCACGCTCGTCGTTTGGTATGGCTTCATTCAGCTCCGGTTCCCAACGATCAAGGCGAGT
TACATGATCCCCCATGTTGTGCAAAAAAGCGGTTAGCTCCTTCGGTCCTCCGATCGTTGTCAGAAGTAAG
TTGGCCGCAGTGTTATCACTCATGGTTATGGCAGCACTGCATAATTCTCTTACTGTCATGCCATCCGTAA
GATGCTTTTCTGTGACTGGTGAGTACTCAACCAAGTCATTCTGAGAATAGTGTATGCGGCGACCGAGTTG
CTCTTGCCCGGCGTCAATACGGGATAATACCGCGCCACATAGCAGAACTTTAAAAGTGCTCATCATTGGA
AAACGTTCTTCGGGGCGAAAACTCTCAAGGATCTTACCGCTGTTGAGATCCAGTTCGATGTAACCCACTC
GTGCACCCAACTGATCTTCAGCATCTTTTACTTTCACCAGCGTTTCTGGGTGAGCAAAAACAGGAAGGCA
AAATGCCGCAAAAAAGGGAATAAGGGCGACACGGAAATGTTGAATACTCATACTCTTCCTTTTTCAATCA
TGATTGAAGCATTTATCAGGGTTATTGTCTCATGAGCGGATACATATTTGAATGTATTTAGAAAAATAAA
CAAATAGGTCATGACCAAAATCCCTTAACGTGAGTTTTCGTTCCACTGAGCGTCAGACCCCGTAGAAAAG
ATCAAAGGATCTTCTTGAGATCCTTTTTTTCTGCGCGTAATCTGCTGCTTGCAAACAAAAAAACCACCGC
TACCAGCGGTGGTTTGTTTGCCGGATCAAGAGCTACCAACTCTTTTTCCGAAGGTAACTGGCTTCAGCAG
AGCGCAGATACCAAATACTGTCCTTCTAGTGTAGCCGTAGTTAGGCCACCACTTCAAGAACTCTGTAGCA
CCGCCTACATACCTCGCTCTGCTAATCCTGTTACCAGTGGCTGCTGCCAGTGGCGATAAGTCGTGTCTTA
CCGGGTTGGACTCAAGACGATAGTTACCGGATAAGGCGCAGCGGTCGGGCTGAACGGGGGGTTCGTGCAC
ACAGCCCAGCTTGGAGCGAACGACCTACACCGAACTGAGATACCTACAGCGTGAGCTATGAGAAAGCGCC
ACGCTTCCCGAAGGGAGAAAGGCGGACAGGTATCCGGTAAGCGGCAGGGTCGGAACAGGAGAGCGCACGA
GGGAGCTTCCAGGGGGAAACGCCTGGTATCTTTATAGTCCTGTCGGGTTTCGCCACCTCTGACTTGAGCG
TCGATTTTTGTGATGCTCGTCAGGGGGGCGGAGCCTATGGAAAAACGCCAGCAACGCGGCCTTTTTACGG
TTCCTGGCCTTTTGCTGGCCTTTTGCTCACATGTTCTTTCCTGCGTTATCCCCTGATTCTGTGGATAACC
GTATTACCGCCTTTGAGTGAGCTGATACCGCTCGCCGCAGCCGAACGACCGAGCGCAGCGAGTCAGTGAG
CGAGGAAGCGGAAGAGCGCCTGATGCGGTATTTTCTCCTTACGCATCTGTGCGGTATTTCACACCGCAAT
GGTGCACTCTCAGTACAATCTGCTCTGATGCCGCATAGTTAAGCCAGTATACACTCCGCTATCGCTACGT
GACTGGGTCATGGCTGCGCCCCGACACCCGCCAACACCCGCTGACGCGCCCTGACGGGCTTGTCTGCTCC
CGGCATCCGCTTACAGACAAGCTGTGACCGTCTCCGGGAGCTGCATGTGTCAGAGGTTTTCACCGTCATC
ACCGAAACGCGCGAGGCAGCTGCGGTAAAGCTCATCAGCGTGGTCGTGAAGCGATTCACAGATGTCTGCC
TGTTCATCCGCGTCCAGCTCGTTGAGTTTCTCCAGAAGCGTTAATGTCTGGCTTCTGATAAAGCGGGCCA
TGTTAAGGGCGGTTTTTTCCTGTTTGGTCACTGATGCCTCCGTGTAAGGGGGATTTCTGTTCATGGGGGT
AATGATACCGATGAAACGAGAGAGGATGCTCACGATACGGGTTACTGATGATGAACATGCCCGGTTACTG
GAACGTTGTGAGGGTAAACAACTGGCGGTATGGATGCGGCGGGACCAGAGAAAAATCACTCAGGGTCAAT
GCCAGCGCTTCGTTAATACAGATGTAGGTGTTCCACAGGGTAGCCAGCAGCATCCTGCGATGCAGATCCG
GAACATAATGGTGCAGGGCGCTGACTTCCGCGTTTCCAGACTTTACGAAACACGGAAACCGAAGACCATT
CATGTTGTTGCTCAGGTCGCAGACGTTTTGCAGCAGCAGTCGCTTCACGTTCGCTCGCGTATCGGTGATT
CATTCTGCTAACCAGTAAGGCAACCCCGCCAGCCTAGCCGGGTCCTCAACGACAGGAGCACGATCATGCT
AGTCATGCCCCGCGCCCACCGGAAGGAGCTGACTGGGTTGAAGGCTCTCAAGGGCATCGGTCGAGATCCC
GGTGCCTAATGAGTGAGCTAACTTACATTAATTGCGTTGCGCTCACTGCCCGCTTTCCAGTCGGGAAACC
TGTCGTGCCAGCTGCATTAATGAATCGGCCAACGCGCGGGGAGAGGCGGTTTGCGTATTGGGCGCCAGGG
TGGTTTTTCTTTTCACCAGTGAGACGGGCAACAGCTGATTGCCCTTCACCGCCTGGCCCTGAGAGAGTTG
CAGCAAGCGGTCCACGCTGGTTTGCCCCAGCAGGCGAAAATCCTGTTTGATGGTGGTTAACGGCGGGATA
TAACATGAGCTGTCTTCGGTATCGTCGTATCCCACTACCGAGATGTCCGCACCAACGCGCAGCCCGGACT
CGGTAATGGCGCGCATTGCGCCCAGCGCCATCTGATCGTTGGCAACCAGCATCGCAGTGGGAACGATGCC
CTCATTCAGCATTTGCATGGTTTGTTGAAAACCGGACATGGCACTCCAGTCGCCTTCCCGTTCCGCTATC
GGCTGAATTTGATTGCGAGTGAGATATTTATGCCAGCCAGCCAGACGCAGACGCGCCGAGACAGAACTTA
ATGGGCCCGCTAACAGCGCGATTTGCTGGTGACCCAATGCGACCAGATGCTCCACGCCCAGTCGCGTACC
GTCTTCATGGGAGAAAATAATACTGTTGATGGGTGTCTGGTCAGAGACATCAAGAAATAACGCCGGAACA
TTAGTGCAGGCAGCTTCCACAGCAATGGCATCCTGGTCATCCAGCGGATAGTTAATGATCAGCCCACTGA
CGCGTTGCGCGAGAAGATTGTGCACCGCCGCTTTACAGGCTTCGACGCCGCTTCGTTCTACCATCGACAC
CACCACGCTGGCACCCAGTTGATCGGCGCGAGATTTAATCGCCGCGACAATTTGCGACGGCGCGTGCAGG
GCCAGACTGGAGGTGGCAACGCCAATCAGCAACGACTGTTTGCCCGCCAGTTGTTGTGCCACGCGGTTGG
GAATGTAATTCAGCTCCGCCATCGCCGCTTCCACTTTTTCCCGCGTTTTCGCAGAAACGTGGCTGGCCTG
GTTCACCACGCGGGAAACGGTCTGATAAGAGACACCGGCATACTCTGCGACATCGTATAACGTTACTGGT
TTCACATTCACCACCCTGAATTGACTCTCTTCCGGGCGCTATCATGCCATACCGCGAAAGGTTTTGCGCC
ATTCGATGGTGTCCGGGATCTCGACGCTCTCCCTTATGCGACTCCTGCATTAGGAAGCAGCCCAGTAGTA
GGTTGAGGCCGTTGAGCACCGCCGCCGCAAGGAATGGTGCATGCAAGGAGATGGCGCCCAACAGTCCCCC
GGCCACGGGGCCTGCCACCATACCCACGCCGAAACAAGCGCTCATGAGCCCGAAGTGGCGAGCCCGATCT
TCCCCATCGGTGATGTCGGCGATATAGGCGCCAGCAACCGCACCTGTGGCGCCGGTGATGCCGGCCACGA
TGCGTCCGGCGTAGAGGATCGAGATCGATCTCGATCCCGCGAAATTAATACGACTCACTATAGGGGAATT
GTGAGCGGATAACAATTCCCCTCTAGAAATAATTTTGTTTAACTTTAAGAAGGAGATATACCATGCATCA
CCACCATCATCACCATCACCACCACGAAAACCTGTATTTTCAGGGCATTGGCACCGGTTTTCCGTTTGAT
CCGCATTATGTTGAAGTTCTGGGTGAACGTATGCATTATGTGGATGTTGGTCCGCGTGATGGTACACCGG
TTCTGTTTCTGCATGGTAATCCGACCAGCAGCTATGTTTGGCGTAACATTATTCCGCATGTTGCACCGAC
CCATCGTTGTATTGCACCGGATCTGATTGGTATGGGTAAAAGCGATAAACCTGATCTGGGCTATTTTTTC
GATGATCATGTGCGTTTTATGGACGCCTTTATTGAAGCACTGGGTCTGGAAGAAGTTGTGCTGGTTATTC
ATGATTGGGGTAGCGCACTGGGTTTTCATTGGGCAAAACGTAATCCGGAACGTGTTAAAGGTATTGCCTT
TATGGAATTTATTCGTCCGATTCCGACCTGGGATGAATGGCCGAAATTTGCACGTAAAACCTTTCAGGCA
TTTCGCACCAAAAAAGTTGGTCGCAAACTGATTATTGACCAGAACGTTTTTATCGAAGGCACCCTGCCGA
TGGGTGTTGTTCGTCCGCTGACCGAAGTTGAAATGGATCATTATCGTGAACCGTTTCTGAATCCGGTTGA
TCGCGAACCGCTGTGGCGTTTTCCGAATGAACTGCCGATTGCCGGTGAACCTGCAAATATTGTTGCACTG
GTTGAAGAGTATATGGATTGGCTGCATCAGAGTCCGGTTCCGAAACTGCTGTTTTGGGGCACACCGGGTG
TTCTGATTCCGCCTGCAGAAGCAGCACGTCTGGCAAAAAGCCTGCCGAATTGTAAAGCAGTTGATATTGG
TCCGGGTCTGAATCTGCTGCAAGAAGATAATCCAGATCTGATCGGTAGTGAAATTGCACGTTGGCTGAGC
ACCCTGGAAATTAGCGGCTAATTAACCTAGGCTGCTGCCACCGCTGAGCAATAACTAGCATAACCCCTTG
GGGCCTCTAAACGGGTCTTGAGGGGTTTTTTGCTGAAAGGAGGAACTATATCCGGAT
